>Addgene plasmid #239990 | 6xHsa.NFKB:d2EGFP | addgene full sequence | sequence record 477300 | Addgene NGS Result
ACAGGTCAGAGGTTTGTCCAGGAGTTCTTGACAGAGGTGTAAAAAGTACTCAAAAATTTTACTCAAGTGA
AAGTACAAGTACTTAGGGAAAATTTTACTCAATTAAAAGTAAAAGTATCTGGCTAGAATCTTACTTGAGT
AAAAGTAAAAAAGTACTCCATTAAAATTGTACTTGAGTATTAAGGAAGTAAAAGTAAAAGCAAGAAAGAA
AACTAGAGATTCTTGTTTAAGCTTTTAATCTCAAAAAACATTAAATGAAATGCATACAAGGTTTTATCCT
GCTTTAGAACTGTTTGTATTTAATTATCAAACTATAAGACAGACAATCTAATGCCAGTACACGCTACTCA
AAGTTGTAAAACCTCAGATTTAACTTCAGTAGAAGCTGATTCTCAAAATTGTTAGTGTCAAGCCTAGCTC
TTTTGGGGCTGAAAAGCAATCCTGCAGTGCTGAAAAGCCTCTCACAGGCAGCCGATGCGGGAAGAGGTGT
ATTAGTCTTGATAGAGAGGCTGCAAATAGCAGGAAACGTGAGCAGAGACTCCCTGGTGTCTGAAACACAG
GCCAGATGGGCCCTCGAGATATCAACAAGTTTGTACAAAAAAGCAGGCTTCCTGTGAATGCATGCACGGT
CGAGGGACTTTCCGCTGGGGACTTTCCGTCGAGGGACTTTCCGCTGGGGACTTTCCGTCGAGGGACTTTC
CGCTGGGGACTTTCCGTCGACCTGCAGAATTCGAAGCTTGAGCTCGACCCAGCTTTCTTGTACAAAGTGG
TTGATATCCAGTGACGTAGGAAGTCCATCCATTCACAGCGCTTCTATAAAGGCGCCAGCTGAGGCGCCTA
CTACTCCAACCGCGACTGCAGCGAGCAACTGAGAAGACTGGATAGAGCCGGCGGTTCCGCGAACGAGCAG
TGACCGCGCTCCCACCCAGCTCTGCTCTGCAGCTCCCACCAGTGTCTACCCCTGGACCCCTTGCCGGGCT
TTCCCCAAACTTCGAGGATCCACCGGTCGCCACCATGGTGAGCAAGGGCGAGGAGCTGTTCACCGGGGTG
GTGCCCATCCTGGTCGAGCTGGACGGCGACGTAAACGGCCACAAGTTCAGCGTGTCCGGCGAGGGCGAGG
GCGATGCCACCTACGGCAAGCTGACCCTGAAGTTCATCTGCACCACCGGCAAGCTGCCCGTGCCCTGGCC
CACCCTCGTGACCACCCTGACCTACGGCGTGCAGTGCTTCAGCCGCTACCCCGACCACATGAAGCAGCAC
GACTTCTTCAAGTCCGCCATGCCCGAAGGCTACGTCCAGGAGCGCACCATCTTCTTCAAGGACGACGGCA
ACTACAAGACCCGCGCCGAGGTGAAGTTCGAGGGCGACACCCTGGTGAACCGCATCGAGCTGAAGGGCAT
CGACTTCAAGGAGGACGGCAACATCCTGGGGCACAAGCTGGAGTACAACTACAACAGCCACAACGTCTAT
ATCATGGCCGACAAGCAGAAGAACGGCATCAAGGTGAACTTCAAGATCCGCCACAACATCGAGGACGGCA
GCGTGCAGCTCGCCGACCACTACCAGCAGAACACCCCCATCGGCGACGGCCCCGTGCTGCTGCCCGACAA
CCACTACCTGAGCACCCAGTCCGCCCTGAGCAAAGACCCCAACGAGAAGCGCGATCACATGGTCCTGCTG
GAGTTCGTGACCGCCGCCGGGATCACTCTCGGCATGGACGAGCTGTACAAGAAGCTTAGCCATGGCTTCC
CGCCGGAGGTGGAGGAGCAGGATGATGGCACGCTGCCCATGTCTTGTGCCCAGGAGAGCGGGATGGACCG
TCACCCTGCAGCCTGTGCTTCTGCTAGGATCAATGTGTAGATCGATGATGATCCAGACATGATAAGATAC
ATTGATGAGTTTGGACAAACCACAACTAGAATGCAGTGAAAAAAATGCTTTATTTGTGAAATTTGTGATG
CTATTGCTTTATTTGTAACCATTATAAGCTGCAATAAACAAGTTAACAACAACAATTGCATTCATTTTAT
GTTTCAGGTTCAGGGGGAGGTGTGGGAGGTTTTTTAAAGCAAGTAAAACCTCTACAAATGTGGTATGGCT
GATTATGATCCTCTAGATCAGATCTGCGAAGATACGGCCACGGGTGCTCTTGATCCTGTGGCTGATTTTG
GACTGTGCTGCTCGCAGCTGCTGATGAATCACATACTTCCTCCATTTTCTTCCACTGATTGACTGTTATA
ATTTCCCTAATTTCCAGGTCAAGGTGCTGTGCATTGTGGTAATAGATGTGACATGACGTCACTTCCAAAG
GACCAATGAACATGTCTGACCAATTTCATATAATGTGAAAACGATTTTCATAGGCAGAATAAATAACATT
TAAATTAAACTGGGCATCAGCGCAATTCAATTGGTTTGGTAATAGCAAGGGAAAATAGAATGAAGTGATC
TCCAAAAAATAAGTACTTTTTGACTGTAAATAAAATTGTAAGGAGTAAAAAGTACTTTTTTTTCTAAAAA
AATGTAATTAAGTAAAAGTAAAAGTATTGATTTTTAATTGTACTCAAGTAAAGTAAAAATCCCCAAAAAT
AATACTTAAGTACAGTAATCAAGTAAAATTACTCAAGTACTTTACACCTCTGGTTCTTGACCCCCTACCT
TCAGCAAGCCCAGCAGATCCACTAGTTCTAGAGCGGCCGCCACCGCGGTGGAGCTCCAGCTTTTGTTCCC
TTTAGTGAGGGTTAATTGCGCGCTTGGCGTAATCATGGTCATAGCTGTTTCCTGTGTGAAATTGTTATCC
GCTCACAATTCCACACAACATACGAGCCGGAAGCATAAAGTGTAAAGCCTGGGGTGCCTAATGAGTGAGC
TAACTCACATTAATTGCGTTGCGCTCACTGCCCGCTTTCCAGTCGGGAAACCTGTCGTGCCAGCTGCATT
AATGAATCGGCCAACGCGCGGGGAGAGGCGGTTTGCGTATTGGGCGCTCTTCCGCTTCCTCGCTCACTGA
CTCGCTGCGCTCGGTCGTTCGGCTGCGGCGAGCGGTATCAGCTCACTCAAAGGCGGTAATACGGTTATCC
ACAGAATCAGGGGATAACGCAGGAAAGAACATGTGAGCAAAAGGCCAGCAAAAGGCCAGGAACCGTAAAA
AGGCCGCGTTGCTGGCGTTTTTCCATAGGCTCCGCCCCCCTGACGAGCATCACAAAAATCGACGCTCAAG
TCAGAGGTGGCGAAACCCGACAGGACTATAAAGATACCAGGCGTTTCCCCCTGGAAGCTCCCTCGTGCGC
TCTCCTGTTCCGACCCTGCCGCTTACCGGATACCTGTCCGCCTTTCTCCCTTCGGGAAGCGTGGCGCTTT
CTCATAGCTCACGCTGTAGGTATCTCAGTTCGGTGTAGGTCGTTCGCTCCAAGCTGGGCTGTGTGCACGA
ACCCCCCGTTCAGCCCGACCGCTGCGCCTTATCCGGTAACTATCGTCTTGAGTCCAACCCGGTAAGACAC
GACTTATCGCCACTGGCAGCAGCCACTGGTAACAGGATTAGCAGAGCGAGGTATGTAGGCGGTGCTACAG
AGTTCTTGAAGTGGTGGCCTAACTACGGCTACACTAGAAGAACAGTATTTGGTATCTGCGCTCTGCTGAA
GCCAGTTACCTTCGGAAAAAGAGTTGGTAGCTCTTGATCCGGCAAACAAACCACCGCTGGTAGCGGTGGT
TTTTTTGTTTGCAAGCAGCAGATTACGCGCAGAAAAAAAGGATCTCAAGAAGATCCTTTGATCTTTTCTA
CGGGGTCTGACGCTCAGTGGAACGAAAACTCACGTTAAGGGATTTTGGTCATGAGATTATCAAAAAGGAT
CTTCACCTAGATCCTTTTAAATTAAAAATGAAGTTTTAAATCAATCTAAAGTATATATGAGTAAACTTGG
TCTGACAGTTACCAATGCTTAATCAGTGAGGCACCTATCTCAGCGATCTGTCTATTTCGTTCATCCATAG
TTGCCTGACTCCCCGTCGTGTAGATAACTACGATACGGGAGGGCTTACCATCTGGCCCCAGTGCTGCAAT
GATACCGCGAGACCCACGCTCACCGGCTCCAGATTTATCAGCAATAAACCAGCCAGCCGGAAGGGCCGAG
CGCAGAAGTGGTCCTGCAACTTTATCCGCCTCCATCCAGTCTATTAATTGTTGCCGGGAAGCTAGAGTAA
GTAGTTCGCCAGTTAATAGTTTGCGCAACGTTGTTGCCATTGCTACAGGCATCGTGGTGTCACGCTCGTC
GTTTGGTATGGCTTCATTCAGCTCCGGTTCCCAACGATCAAGGCGAGTTACATGATCCCCCATGTTGTGC
AAAAAAGCGGTTAGCTCCTTCGGTCCTCCGATCGTTGTCAGAAGTAAGTTGGCCGCAGTGTTATCACTCA
TGGTTATGGCAGCACTGCATAATTCTCTTACTGTCATGCCATCCGTAAGATGCTTTTCTGTGACTGGTGA
GTACTCAACCAAGTCATTCTGAGAATAGTGTATGCGGCGACCGAGTTGCTCTTGCCCGGCGTCAATACGG
GATAATACCGCGCCACATAGCAGAACTTTAAAAGTGCTCATCATTGGAAAACGTTCTTCGGGGCGAAAAC
TCTCAAGGATCTTACCGCTGTTGAGATCCAGTTCGATGTAACCCACTCGTGCACCCAACTGATCTTCAGC
ATCTTTTACTTTCACCAGCGTTTCTGGGTGAGCAAAAACAGGAAGGCAAAATGCCGCAAAAAAGGGAATA
AGGGCGACACGGAAATGTTGAATACTCATACTCTTCCTTTTTCAATATTATTGAAGCATTTATCAGGGTT
ATTGTCTCATGAGCGGATACATATTTGAATGTATTTAGAAAAATAAACAAATAGGGGTTCCGCGCACATT
TCCCCGAAAAGTGCCACCTAAATTGTAAGCGTTAATATTTTGTTAAAATTCGCGTTAAATTTTTGTTAAA
TCAGCTCATTTTTTAACCAATAGGCCGAAATCGGCAAAATCCCTTATAAATCAAAAGAATAGACCGAGAT
AGGGT
[37 nt withheld, positions 5046-5082]
AAAGAACGTGGACTCCAACGTCAAAGG
[49 nt withheld, positions 5110-5158]
T
[91 nt withheld, positions 5160-5250]
G
[124 nt withheld, positions 5252-5375]
CCCATTCGCCATTCAGGCTGCGCAACTGTTGGGAAGGGCGATCGGTGCGGGCCTCTTCGCTATTACGCCA
GCTGGCGAAAGGGGGATGTGCTGCAAGGCGATTAAGTTGGGTAACGCCAGGGTTTTCCCAGTCACGACGT
TGTAAAACGACGGCCAGTGAGCGCGCGTAATACGACTCACTATAGGGCGAATTGGGTACCAAATAGTAGG
AATTACCCACCTGTACAAGTGCTGAAAACTTGGATGAATAAGCCCGTTTGCCATTTTCTACTGCTATTTT
AAATCTTTTCTGTATTTGTCTGCATTTGTCTTTACCCTTGAATAAATGTTTTAGTTGTTTTTTTTCAATT
ATGACTGTGTTTAACAGACATTATTACAATAATATGTAATAGTAGTACACACTATTATTATGTAATAGTA
CTTGTTGACTGTATTTGAGAACTGGACCGAGTGAGTGTTACGTCACCCATTCAAAATGACTTACTTCTGG
CTCCAACAAAATGAAGTTAATTCAGTTGCCATTTTTCACTGTATGGACATCGCCGTGTTGGAGCTAGACG
TTGCCAATAAGCAAGAAAGAGCCGAGATGCGTCGAGTCTGAGTCACCGTTCCTATGGCAACCCCTCTAAC
CAATCAGAAGTAAGCTTGTTGGAAGTCCACAGCCTACCACTTGAAAGCGGGCTGCACAAAATCTGTCAAA
CGTTTTGAACGTTGGATGTGAGAGCACATACTTTTATTAAGGCATCTGGTTGGTCAGTTTATAATATCAA
CAACTTGGGCTACAGAAAAGAAAAGTTATTACAGAAATTATGATTAACAAGTACATGTTAAATAAAGATT
TTAATATGAATGCCACCACTGGAGCATTCATGCCATTTGGAGCTTCTTCCTGTTTGGATCACTAGAAGGA
GGAGGTCACTCATTACAGTTCTCATATACAGTCGTTGGTTGGTTGGTTGGTTGGTAGATTGATTGATTGA
TTGATTGATTGATTGATTGATTGATTGATTGATTGATTGATTGATTGATTGATTGATTGATTGGTAGTCA
AAATAAGAAATAATTTCCACAGATTCATTACAGAAATGATTAAATGCATACATAAAAAACTGGGGGGGGG
GGGGATACAACAACACACTTAAGTCACATTTGCCTACGTAAAGAAAAGTAAAGAAAATCAATAGCTATAT
TTTACATCTCCTTTTTTTGCTGTCTTTTAATTAGCCTTGTTTTGCTGTTATCTTGATTGAAACTGTAACT
TCTTCACCTGCTTCTTTTCTTTGTAGGTTTTGCCAGCCCAGAAACAGGCATGGCTGTGCAAGGCCAGAGC
ACCATGCACAATGCGCTGCATGTCTTCATGAACGGCTCAATGTCCTCAGTCCAGGGCTCAGCCAACGACC
CCATCTTCCTCCTTCACCATGCTTTCATTGACAGGTAACAAACACGTCATGACATTAGACTGCACAGTTT
TTGACAAAGTTCATACAATCTGTTGTTTATAGCTGCTACAATTAGTGAAGTTTGTGAATGTACTTGGATG
AGCAGCGAAAGATCAATTGAGATCAATTGTTAGAGTTTGGTTGCCCTGCAGAGCAAAGAACAAAAAATAA
TCTGGTGGCTTTACTGCGTGAGGTTATTATTGGTGGAATAGAAACACAAAACATAATTGCATTTATTTGT
TTAATTTTTTATCTTATCTTAACTTTCATCTTGCATATTTGTTTCTTACATCATTTCTAGCATCTTTGAG
CGCTGGCTAAGAACTCATCAGCCTCCCCGGTCCATCTACCCACGTACCAATGCACCAATTGGCCACAATG
ACGGCTACTACATGGTGCCATTCCTTCCTCTTTATAGGAATGGAGACTACCTCCTGTCCAACAATGCTCT
TGGATACGAGTACGCCTACCTGTTGGACCCAGGTCATTGCACAACACCAGAAATGCCCTCTGATCTGCAA
AAGACGTGAATATCTGTTCAGACACCCATATCCACTCTGTTCCAC
Features (pLannotate 1.2.2; 22 found; start..end, strand, type, name):
    585..609     +  protein_bind   attB1: mutant version of attB; recombination site for the Gateway® BP reaction BP Clonase™
    633..657     +  LTR            3' LTR (fragment): 3' long terminal repeat (LTR) from HIV-1
    662..686     +  LTR            3' LTR (fragment): 3' long terminal repeat (LTR) from HIV-1
    691..715     +  LTR            3' LTR (fragment): 3' long terminal repeat (LTR) from HIV-1
    722..747     -  misc_feature   MCS (fragment): multiple cloning site
    747..771     -  protein_bind   attB2: mutant version of attB; recombination site for the Gateway® BP reaction BP Clonase™
   1015..1860    +  CDS            d2EGFP: EGFP destabilized by fusion to residues 422-461 of mouse ornithine decarboxylase, giving an in vivo half-life of ~2 hours mammalian codon-optimized
   1870..2004    -  polyA_signal   SV40 poly(A) signal: SV40 polyadenylation signal
   2027..2110    -  CDS            large T antigen (fragment): large T antigen from SV40 (simian virus 40)
   2676..2716    -  misc_feature   MCS (fragment): pBluescript multiple cloning site
   2729..2747    -  promoter       T3 promoter: promoter for bacteriophage T3 RNA polymerase
   2792..2808    -  protein_bind   lac operator: The lac repressor binds to the lac operator to inhibit transcription in E. coli. This inhibition can be relieved by adding lactose or isopropyl-β-D-thiogalactopyranoside (IPTG). lac repressor encoded by lacI
   2816..2846    -  promoter       lac promoter: promoter for the E. coli lac operon
   2861..2882    -  protein_bind   CAP binding site: CAP binding activates transcription in the presence of cAMP. E. coli catabolite activator protein
   2895..2987    -  CDS            lacI (fragment): lac repressor; lacI; The lac repressor binds to the lac operator to inhibit transcription in E. coli. This inhibition can be relieved by adding lactose or isopropyl-β-D-thiogalactopyranoside (IPTG).
   3170..3758    -  rep_origin     ori: high-copy-number ColE1/pMB1/pBR322/pUC origin of replication
   3929..4789    -  CDS            AmpR: β-lactamase; bla; confers resistance to ampicillin, carbenicillin, and related antibiotics
   4790..4894    -  promoter       AmpR promoter: bla
   4947..5375    -  rep_origin     f1 ori (sequence partly withheld): f1 bacteriophage origin of replication; arrow indicates direction of (+) strand synthesis
   5380..5535    -  CDS            lacZα (fragment): LacZα fragment of β-galactosidase; lacZ fragment
   5543..5561    +  promoter       T7 promoter: promoter for bacteriophage T7 RNA polymerase
   6661..7302    +  CDS            tyr (fragment): TYRO_ORYLA - Also known as tyro. Experimental evidence at transcript level: Swiss-Prot protein existence level 2. This is a copper-containing oxidase that functions in the formation of pigments such as melanins and other polyphenolic compounds. From Oryzias latipes (Japanese rice fish) (Japanese killifish).
