[The description below was written by a language model from this plasmid's Addgene catalogue record and pLannotate feature annotations shown in this document.]
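Description:
6xHsa.NFKB:d2EGFP is an NF-κB transcriptional activity reporter built on the pNFkB:EGFP backbone, a 7,380 bp pBluescript-type plasmid. It is propagated in E. coli through a high-copy ColE1/pUC origin and selected with ampicillin via the β-lactamase gene. An f1 phage origin, T3 and T7 promoters, and lac/lacZα remnants are carried over from the cloning backbone. The original EGFP was excised with ClaI and NcoI and replaced, by ligation-independent cloning of a PCR product, with an 846 bp destabilized EGFP coding sequence.

According to the record, the reporter is driven by a cfos minimal promoter placed under NF-κB control, and the name indicates six human NF-κB binding sites. The feature table does not annotate the promoter or these sites directly. It does list three short repeats scored as HIV-1 3' LTR fragments between Gateway attB1 and attB2 sites just upstream of the reporter. These probably correspond to the κB motifs, since the HIV-1 LTR contains such elements, though the record does not confirm this. The d2EGFP open reading frame fuses EGFP to the degradation domain of mouse ornithine decarboxylase, giving a half-life of about two hours, and is followed by an SV40 polyadenylation signal. Because the protein turns over quickly, fluorescence tracks both rises and falls in NF-κB signalling rather than accumulating, as stable EGFP would.

The annotation also reports a fragment resembling medaka tyrosinase, which the catalogue fields do not explain. The intended host or delivery route is not stated, although the associated publication concerns p65 signalling dynamics in developing hematopoietic stem and progenitor cells.
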