Addgene plasmid #239990: 6xHsa.NFKB:d2EGFP
Purpose: Destabilized green fluorescent protein (d2EGFP) under transcriptional control of NF-kB activity
Depositing lab: Raquel Espin-Palazon. Depositing organization: Iowa State University. Publication: p65 signaling dynamics drive the developmental progression of hematopoietic stem and progenitor cells through cell cycle regulation. Campbell CA, Calderon R, Pavani G, Cheng X, Barakat R, Snella E, Liu F, Peng X, Essner JJ, Dorman KS, McGrail M, Gadue P, French DL, Espin-Palazon R. Nat Commun. 2024 Sep 6;15(1):7787. doi: 10.1038/s41467-024-51922-5. PubMed 39242546.
Backbone
  Vector backbone: pNFkB:EGFP
  Backbone manufacturer: John Rawls (Addgene plasmid #44922)
  Backbone size w/o insert (bp): 6534
  Total vector size (bp): 7380
  Modifications to backbone: The eGFP from pNFkB:EGFP backbone was excised using ClaI (R0197S, NEB) and NcoI-HF (R3193S, NEB) following the manufacturers’ instructions.
Growth in bacteria
  Bacterial resistance: Ampicillin, 100 μg/mL
  Growth temperature: 37°C
  Growth strain: NEB Stable
  Copy number: Unknown
Gene/Insert
  Gene/Insert name: Destabilized EGFP (alt name: d2EGFP)
  Insert size (bp): 846
  Promoter: cfos minimal promoter
  Cloning method: Ligation Independent Cloning
  Sequencing primers: 5′ tccaccggtcgccaccATGGTGAGCAAGG GCGAG; 3′ catgtctggatcatcatcgatCTACACATTGA TCCTAGCAGAAGC
Resource information
  A portion of this plasmid was derived from a plasmid made by: Gene was amplified from a plasmid by PCR and subcloned into pNFkB backbone
Terms and licenses: Academic/Nonprofit Terms; Industry Terms: Not Available to Industry
How to cite: 6xHsa.NFKB:d2EGFP was a gift from Raquel Espin-Palazon (Addgene plasmid # 239990 ; http://n2t.net/addgene:239990 ; RRID:Addgene_239990)
